>Addgene plasmid #235963 | pME_G_0_5-6_007_OC3'2 | addgene full sequence | sequence record 471530 | Addgene NGS Result
GGACTATAAAGATACCAGGCGTTTCCCCCTGGAAGCTCCCTCGTGCGCTCTCCTGTTCCGACCCTGCCGC
TTACCGGATACCTGTCCGCCTTTCTCCCTTCGGGAAGCGTGGCGCTTTCTCATAGCTCACGCTGTAGGTA
TCTCAGTTCGGTGTAGGTCGTTCGCTCCAAGCTGGGCTGTGTGCACGAACCCCCCGTTCAGCCCGACCGC
TGCGCCTTATCCGGTAACTATCGTCTTGAGTCCAACCCGGTAAGACACGACTTATCGCCACTGGCAGCAG
CCACTGGTAACAGGATTAGCAGAGCGAGGTATGTAGGCGGTGCTACAGAGTTCTTGAAGTGGTGGCCTAA
CTACGGCTACACTAGAAGAACAGTATTTGGTATCTGCGCTCTGCTGAAGCCAGTTACCTTCGGAAAAAGA
GTTGGTAGCTCTTGATCCGGCAAACAAACCACCGCTGGTAGCGGTGGTTTTTTTGTTTGCAAGCAGCAGA
TTACGCGCAGAAAAAAAGGATCTCAAGAAGATCCTTTGATCTTTTCTACGGGGTCTGACGCTCAGTGGAA
CGAAAACTCACGTTAAGGGATTTTGGTCATGAGATTATCAAAAAGGATCTTCACCTAGATCCTTTTAAAT
TAAAAATGAAGTTTTAAATCAATCTAAAGTATATATGAGTAAACTTGGTCTGACAGCTCGAGGCTTGGAT
TCTCACCAATAAAAAACGCCCGGCGGCAACCGAGCGTTCTGAACAAATCCAGATGGAGTTCTGAGGTCAT
TACTGGATCTATCAACAGGAGTCCAAGCGAGCTCGATATCAAATTACGCCCCGCCCTGCCACTCGTCGCA
GTACTGTTGTAATTCATTAAGCATTCTGCCGACATGGAAGCCATCACAAACGGCATGATGAACCTGAATC
GCCAGCGGCATCAGCACCTTGTCGCCTTGCGTATAATATTTGCCCATGGTGAAAACGGGGGCGAAGAAGT
TGTCCATATTGGCCACGTTTAAATCAAAACTGGTGAAACTCACCCAGGGATTGGCTGATACGAAAAACAT
ATTCTCAATAAACCCTTTAGGGAAATAGGCCAGGTTTTCACCGTAACACGCCACATCTTGCGAATATATG
TGTAGAAACTGCCGGAAATCGTCGTGGTATTCACTCCAGAGTGATGAAAACGTTTCAGTTTGCTCATGGA
AAACGGTGTAACAAGGGTGAACACTATCCCATATCACCAGCTCACCGTCTTTCATTGCCATACGAAATTC
CGGATGAGCATTCATCAGGCGGGCAAGAATGTGAATAAAGGCCGGATAAAACTTGTGCTTATTTTTCTTT
ACGGTCTTTAAAAAGGCCGTAATATCCAGCTGAACGGTCTGGTTATAGGTACATTGAGCAACTGACTGAA
ATGCCTCAAAATGTTCTTTACGATGCCATTGGGATATATCAACGGTGGTATATCCAGTGATTTTTTTCTC
CATTTTAGCTTCCTTAGCTCCTGAAAATCTCGATAACTCAAAAAATACGCCCGGTAGTGATCTTATTTCA
TTATGGTGAAAGTTGGAACCTCTTACGTGCCCGATCAACTCGAGTGCCACCTGACGTCTAAGAAACCATT
ATTATCATGACATTAACCTATAAAAATAGGCGTATCACGAGGCAGAATTTCAGATAAAAAAAATCCTTAG
CTTTCGCTAAGGATGATTTCTGGAATTCGCGGCCGCTTCTAGAGCGATGAGTGGTCTCGGCTTAAAATGG
GAGACGAGACTGAGACCACTCATCGCGACTAGTAGCGGCCGCTGCAGTCCGGCAAAAAAGGGCAAGGTGT
CACCACCCTGCCCTTTTTCTTTAAAACCGAAAAGATTACTTCGCGTTATGCAGGCTTCCTCGCTCACTGA
CTCGCTGCGCTCGGTCGTTCGGCTGCGGCGAGCGGTATCAGCTCACTCAAAGGCGGTAATACGGTTATCC
ACAGAATCAGGGGATAACGCAGGAAAGAACATGTGAGCAAAAGGCCAGCAAAAGGCCAGGAACCGTAAAA
AGGCCGCGTTGCTGGCGTTTTTCCACAGGCTCCGCCCCCCTGACGAGCATCACAAAAATCGACGCTCAAG
TCAGAGGTGGCGAAACCCGACA
Features (pLannotate 1.2.2; 8 found; start..end, strand, type, name):
    699..793     -  terminator     lambda t0 terminator: transcription terminator from phage lambda
    817..1473    -  CDS            cat: CAT_ECOLX - Experimental evidence at protein level: Swiss-Prot protein existence level 1. This enzyme is an effector of chloramphenicol resistance in bacteria. From Escherichia coli. This protein is used as a marker in many commonly used cloning vectors, such as pACYC184.
   1474..1571    -  promoter       cat promoter: promoter of the E. coli cat gene encoding chloramphenicol acetyltransferase
   1657..1700    -  terminator     bacterial terminator: putative bacterial transcription terminator
   1703..1724    +  misc_feature   BioBrick prefix: BioBrick prefix for parts that do not start with "ATG"
   1778..1797    +  misc_feature   BioBrick suffix: universal suffix for all parts
   1798..1855    +  terminator     his operon terminator: This putative transcriptin terminator from the E. coli his operon has a 2-bp deletion introduced during synthesis. Its efficiency has not been determined.
   2050..516     -  rep_origin     ori (across the origin): high-copy-number ColE1/pMB1/pBR322/pUC origin of replication
