[The description below was written by a language model from this plasmid's Addgene catalogue record and pLannotate feature annotations shown in this document.]
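Description:
pME_G_0_5-6_007_OC3'2 is a small (about 2.1 kb) level-0 part plasmid from a modular cloning toolkit developed for synthetic biology in the chloroplast of Chlamydomonas. It is built on the pME_Cp_UAV_GFP backbone, whose name suggests a universal acceptor vector with a GFP dropout, although the record does not say so explicitly. The plasmid is maintained in E. coli at high copy through a ColE1/pUC-type origin of replication. Selection is by chloramphenicol, conferred by the cat (chloramphenicol acetyltransferase) gene. That gene is driven by its native cat promoter and followed by the phage lambda t0 terminator.

The payload is a synthetic 21 bp sequence, OC3'2 ("3' Operon Connector 2"), inserted by BsaI-based cloning that destroyed both flanking sites in the process. In the annotated sequence, the insert region lies between BioBrick prefix and suffix remnants. It is insulated on either side by bacterial transcription terminators (a putative bacterial terminator upstream and the his operon terminator downstream), which limit read-through between the part and the backbone. No promoter, coding sequence or reporter is annotated within the part itself, consistent with it being a short linker rather than an expression element.

According to the record, the connector occupies the M2 position of the assembly scheme and is used to construct operons. It presumably acts as a defined junction that lets adjacent units be joined into a multigene arrangement in later assembly steps. The record does not describe which overhangs it supplies or which partner connectors it pairs with.
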