Addgene plasmid #235963: pME_G_0_5-6_007_OC3'2
Purpose: 3' Operon Connector 2 in the M2 position used to construct operons
Depositing lab: Tobias Erb. Depositing organization: Max Planck Institute for Terrestrial Microbiology. Publication: A modular high-throughput approach for advancing synthetic biology in the chloroplast of Chlamydomonas. Inckemann RM, Chotel T, Burgis M, Brinkmann CK, Andreas L, Baumann J, Sharma P, Klose M, Barrett J, Ries F, Paczia N, Glatter T, Mackinder LCM, Willmund F, Erb TJ. Nat Plants. 2025 Nov;11(11):2332-2349. doi: 10.1038/s41477-025-02126-2. Epub 2025 Nov 3. PubMed 41184475.
Backbone
  Vector backbone: pME_Cp_UAV_GFP
  Backbone size w/o insert (bp): 2101
  Vector type: Synthetic Biology
Growth in bacteria
  Bacterial resistance: Chloramphenicol, 25 μg/mL
  Growth temperature: 37°C
  Growth strain: DH5alpha
  Copy number: High Copy
Gene/Insert
  Gene/Insert name: OC3'2
  Species: Synthetic
  Insert size (bp): 21
  Cloning method: Restriction Enzyme; 5′ cloning site BsaI (destroyed during cloning); 3′ cloning site BsaI (destroyed during cloning)
  Sequencing primers: 5′ CGTATCACGAGGCAGAATTTC; 3′ CCTGCATAACGCGAAGTAATC
Terms and licenses: Academic/Nonprofit Terms; Industry Terms: Not Available to Industry
Depositor comments: Please visit https://doi.org/10.1101/2024.05.08.593163 for bioRxiv preprint.
How to cite: pME_G_0_5-6_007_OC3'2 was a gift from Tobias Erb (Addgene plasmid # 235963 ; http://n2t.net/addgene:235963 ; RRID:Addgene_235963)
